>Addgene plasmid #129659 | JME4580 | addgene full sequence | sequence record 256268 | Addgene NGS Result
TCTTCCTGCAGTCCGGCAAAAAAGGGCAAGGTGTCACCACCCTGCCCTTTTTCTTTAAAACCGAAAAGAT
TACTTCGCGTTATGCAGGCTTCCTCGCTCACTGACTCGCTGCGCTCGGTCGTTCGGCTGCGGCGAGCGGT
ATCAGCTCACTCAAAGGCGGTAATACGGTTATCCACAGAATCAGGGGATAACGCAGGAAAGAACATGTGA
GCAAAAGGCCAGCAAAAGGCCAGGAACCGTAAAAAGGCCGCGTTGCTGGCGTTTTTCCACAGGCTCCGCC
CCCCTGACGAGCATCACAAAAATCGACGCTCAAGTCAGAGGTGGCGAAACCCGACAGGACTATAAAGATA
CCAGGCGTTTCCCCCTGGAAGCTCCCTCGTGCGCTCTCCTGTTCCGACCCTGCCGCTTACCGGATACCTG
TCCGCCTTTCTCCCTTCGGGAAGCGTGGCGCTTTCTCATAGCTCACGCTGTAGGTATCTCAGTTCGGTGT
AGGTCGTTCGCTCCAAGCTGGGCTGTGTGCACGAACCCCCCGTTCAGCCCGACCGCTGCGCCTTATCCGG
TAACTATCGTCTTGAGTCCAACCCGGTAAGACACGACTTATCGCCACTGGCAGCAGCCACTGGTAACAGG
ATTAGCAGAGCGAGGTATGTAGGCGGTGCTACAGAGTTCTTGAAGTGGTGGCCTAACTACGGCTACACTA
GAAGAACAGTATTTGGTATCTGCGCTCTGCTGAAGCCAGTTACCTTCGGAAAAAGAGTTGGTAGCTCTTG
ATCCGGCAAACAAACCACCGCTGGTAGCGGTGGTTTTTTTGTTTGCAAGCAGCAGATTACGCGCAGAAAA
AAAGGATCTCAAGAAGATCCTTTGATCTTTTCTACGGGGTCTGACGCTCAGTGGAACGAAAACTCACGTT
AAGGGATTTTGGTCATGAGATTATCAAAAAGGATCTTCACCTAGATCCTTTTAAATTAAAAATGAAGTTT
TAAATCAATCTAAAGTATATATGAGTAAACTTGGTCTGACAGTTACCAATGCTTAATCAGTGAGGCACCT
ATCTCAGCGATCTGTCTATTTCGTTCATCCATAGTTGCCTGACTCCCCGTCGTGTAGATAACTACGATAC
GGGAGGGCTTACCATCTGGCCCCAGTGCTGCAATGATACCGCGCGACCCACGCTCACCGGCTCCAGATTT
ATCAGCAATAAACCAGCCAGCCGGAAGGGCCGAGCGCAGAAGTGGTCCTGCAACTTTATCCGCCTCCATC
CAGTCTATTAATTGTTGCCGGGAAGCTAGAGTAAGTAGTTCGCCAGTTAATAGTTTGCGCAACGTTGTTG
CCATTGCTACAGGCATCGTGGTGTCACGCTCGTCGTTTGGTATGGCTTCATTCAGCTCCGGTTCCCAACG
ATCAAGGCGAGTTACATGATCCCCCATGTTGTGCAAAAAAGCGGTTAGCTCCTTCGGTCCTCCGATCGTT
GTCAGAAGTAAGTTGGCCGCAGTGTTATCACTCATGGTTATGGCAGCACTGCATAATTCTCTTACTGTCA
TGCCATCCGTAAGATGCTTTTCTGTGACTGGTGAGTACTCAACCAAGTCATTCTGAGAATAGTGTATGCG
GCGACCGAGTTGCTCTTGCCCGGCGTCAATACGGGATAATACCGCGCCACATAGCAGAACTTTAAAAGTG
CTCATCATTGGAAAACGTTCTTCGGGGCGAAAACTCTCAAGGATCTTACCGCTGTTGAGATCCAGTTCGA
TGTAACCCACTCGTGCACCCAACTGATCTTCAGCATCTTTTACTTTCACCAGCGTTTCTGGGTGAGCAAA
AACAGGAAGGCAAAATGCCGCAAAAAAGGGAATAAGGGCGACACGGAAATGTTGAATACTCATACTCTTC
CTTTTTCAATATTATTGAAGCATTTATCAGGGTTATTGTCTCATGAGCGGATACATATTTGAATGTATTT
AGAAAAATAAACAAATAGGGGTTCCGCGCACATTTCCCCGAAAAGTGCCACCTGACGTCTAAGAAACCAT
TATTATCATGACATTAACCTATAAAAATAGGCGTATCACGAGGCAGAATTTCAGATAAAAAAAATCCTTA
GCTTTCGCTAAGGATGATTTCTGGAATTCGAAGAGCCTCTGACCTGACGTCCCCAGTTGCAAAAGTTGAC
ACAACTCTAGATCTGCTTCCAAATATAGAATCATAACAAGGGTTAGGGTGTGATTATATAATATTGGTCT
TAATTGATGTGCTAGGGCTTTAAAAGTTGGTTAAAATAACGCTCTAATGCCTTTTTAATATATTGTCTTT
TTCAAAATCTCAAATCGGACACTTCTTCGTGTATGAGACTCCATTTTTTGGCTCCGTCACGTGATATGTA
TTATCAGCTATAGTGGTGTAAACAAAGTTTTTTACTAGCTGTAATGGCATTTTGTCGGAGTGGTAAATCG
CCTTCTTGTTGTGCGTTCGAGTTCTGGACTCTGCACTGGGCTACTTTGAAAAATACCTCTAATGCGCCGA
TGGTTTAGTGGTAAAATCCATCGTTGCCATCGATGGGCCCCCGGTTCGAGAGACGGGGCCGGCCATCTGG
GCCCTAGAGCAATACGCAAACCGCCTCTCCCCGCGCGTTGGCCGATTCATTAATGCAGCTGGCACGACAG
GTTTCCCGACTGGAAAGCGGGCAGTGAGCGCAACGCAATTAATGTGAGTTAGCTCACTCATTAGGCACCC
CAGGCTTTACACTTTATGCTTCCGGCTCGTATGTTGTGTGGAATTGTGAGCGGATAACAATTTCACACAT
ACTAGAGAAAGAGGAGAAATACTAGATGGCTTCCTCCGAAGACGTTATCAAAGAGTTCATGCGTTTCAAA
GTTCGTATGGAAGGTTCCGTTAACGGTCACGAGTTCGAAATCGAAGGTGAAGGTGAAGGTCGTCCGTACG
AAGGTACCCAGACCGCTAAACTGAAAGTTACCAAAGGTGGTCCGCTGCCGTTCGCTTGGGACATCCTGTC
CCCGCAGTTCCAGTACGGTTCCAAAGCTTACGTTAAACACCCGGCTGACATCCCGGACTACCTGAAACTG
TCCTTCCCGGAAGGTTTCAAATGGGAACGTGTTATGAACTTCGAAGACGGTGGTGTTGTTACCGTTACCC
AGGACTCCTCCCTGCAAGACGGTGAGTTCATCTACAAAGTTAAACTGCGTGGTACCAACTTCCCGTCCGA
CGGTCCGGTTATGCAGAAAAAAACCATGGGTTGGGAAGCTTCCACCGAACGTATGTACCCGGAAGACGGT
GCTCTGAAAGGTGAAATCAAAATGCGTCTGAAACTGAAAGACGGTGGTCACTACGACGCTGAAGTTAAAA
CCACCTACATGGCTAAAAAACCGGTTCAGCTGCCGGGTGCTTACAAAACCGACATCAAACTGGACATCAC
CTCCCACAACGAAGACTACACCATCGTTGAACAGTACGAACGTGCTGAAGGTCGTCACTCCACCGGTGCT
TAATAACGCTGATAGTGCTAGTGTAGATCGCTACTAGAGCCAGGCATCAAATAAAACGAAAGGCTCAGTC
GAAAGACTGGGCCTTTCGTTTTATCTGTTGTTTGTCGGTGAACGCTCTCTACTAGAGTCACACTGGCTCA
CCTTCGGGTGGGCCTTTCTGCGTTTATATAGGCCATCTGGGCCGGGGGCGTCTCTGAGCTAGAAATAGCA
AGTTAAAATAAGGCTAGTCCGTTATCAACTTGAAAAAGTGGCACCGAGTCGGTGCTTTTTTTTACGTCTA
AGAAACCATTATTATCATGACATTAACCTATAAAAATAGGCGTATCACGAGGCCCAGATCCTCTAGAGTC
GAAGCGGCCGCTATGTCTGATAAAAGGATGTAACATAGGCAAGCTGCTCGTGAGTGTTGAGTACGAACCT
TAGATCCAAATCACCCGCACCCACGGATATACTTGCTTGAATATACAGTAGTATGCGGCCGCTAGGTTAG
GGATAACAGGGTAATGATAACTTCGTATAGCATACATTATACGAAGTTATGGGTTGGCGGCGCATTTGTG
TCCCAAAAAACAGCCCCAATTGCCCCAATTGACCCCAAATTGACCCAGTAGCGGACCCAACCCCGGCGAG
AGCCCCCTTCACCCCACATATCAAACCTCCCCCGGTTCCCACACTTGCCGTTAAGGGCGTAGGGTACTGC
AGTCTGGAATCTACGCTTGTTCAGACTTTGTACTAGTTTCTTTGTCTGGCCATCCGGGTAACCCATGCCG
GACGCAAAATAGACTACTGAAAATTTTTTTGCTTTGTGGTTGGGACTTTAGCCAAGGGTATAAAAGACCA
CCGTCCCCGAATTACCTTTCCTCTTCTTTTCTCTCTCTCCTTGTCAACTCACACCCGAAGCACAATGAAG
AAGCCCGAGCTGACCGCTACCTCTGTTGAGAAGTTCCTGATTGAGAAGTTTGATTCCGTTTCCGACCTGA
TGCAGCTGTCCGAGGGCGAGGAGTCTCGAGCCTTCTCCTTTGACGTGGGCGGACGAGGTTACGTTCTGCG
AGTGAACTCGTGTGCCGACGGCTTCTACAAGGATCGATACGTCTACCGACACTTTGCTTCTGCCGCTCTG
CCCATCCCTGAGGTTCTCGACATTGGCGAGTTCTCTGAGTCCCTCACCTACTGCATCTCTCGACGAGCTC
AGGGAGTCACCCTGCAGGACCTCCCTGAGACTGAGCTGCCTGCTGTCCTCCAGCCTGTTGCTGAGGCCAT
GGACGCTATCGCTGCTGCTGATCTGTCCCAGACCTCGGGTTTCGGCCCCTTTGGACCTCAGGGAATTGGA
CAGTACACCACTTGGCGAGACTTCATCTGTGCTATTGCCGATCCTCACGTCTACCATTGGCAGACCGTTA
TGGACGATACTGTGTCGGCTTCTGTCGCTCAGGCTCTGGACGAGCTGATGCTCTGGGCCGAGGATTGCCC
CGAGGTTCGACACCTGGTGCATGCTGACTTCGGTTCCAACAACGTTCTCACCGACAACGGCCGAATCACT
GCCGTGATTGACTGGTCCGAGGCTATGTTTGGCGACTCGCAGTACGAGGTGGCCAACATCTTCTTTTGGC
GACCCTGGCTGGCTTGTATGGAGCAGCAGACCCGATACTTCGAGCGACGACATCCTGAGCTCGCTGGCTC
CCCTCGACTGCGAGCTTACATGCTCCGAATTGGTCTGGACCAGCTCTACCAGTCGCTGGTGGATGGCAAC
TTTGACGATGCTGCCTGGGCTCAGGGACGATGTGACGCCATCGTGCGATCTGGCGCTGGAACCGTCGGAC
GAACTCAGATTGCCCGACGATCCGCTGCTGTCTGGACCGACGGATGCGTGGAGGTCCTGGCTGATTCGGG
TAACCGACGACCCTCTACTCGACCTCGAGCTAAGGAGTAAGTGTCTGTGGTATCTAAGCTATTTATCACT
CTTTACAACTTCTACCTCAACTATCTACTTTAATAAATGAATATCGTTTATTCTCTATGATTACTGTATA
TGCGTTCCTCTAAGACAAATCGAATATAACTTCGTATAGCAGGAGTTATCCGAAGCGAGTAGGGATAACA
GGGTAATACGGGGCCCTTTCGTCACGCGCGTTTCGGTGATGACGGTGAAAACCTCTGACACATGCAGCTC
CCGGTGACGGTCACAGCTTGTCTGTAAGCGGATGCCGGGAGCAGACAAGCCCGTCAGGGCGCGTCAGCGG
GTGTTGGCGGGTGTCGGGGCTGGCTTAACTATGCGGCATCAGAGCAGATTGTACTGAGAGTGCACCATAT
GCGGTGTGAAATACCGCACAGATGCGTAAGGAGAAAATACCGCATCAGGCGCCATTCGCCATTCAGGCTG
CGCAACTGTTGGGAAGGGCGATCGGTGCGGGCCTCTTCGCTATTACGCCAGCTGGCGAAAGGGGGATGTG
CTGCAAGGCGATTAAGTTGGGTAACGCCAGGGTTTTCCCAGTCACGACGTTGTAAAACGACGGCCAGTGA
ATTCGAGCTCGGTACCCGCTTTTCGTAGATAATGGAATACAAATGGATATCCAGAGTATACACATGGATA
GTATACACTGACACGACAATTCTGTATCTCTTTATGTTAACTACTGTGAGGCGTTAAATAGAGCTTGATA
TATAAAATGTTACATTTCACAGTCTGAACTTTTGCAGATTACCTAATTTGGTAAGATATTAATTATGAAC
TGAAAGTTGATGGCATCCCTAAATTTGATGAAAGGGGGAACCCCCGGGTTCGAAGGTACCAAGGAAGCAT
GCGGTACCCGAATTCGCTTCGATACGCGTATCGATGATACGCGTCCATGGTGAGGTGTCTCACAAGTGCC
GTGCAGTCCCGCCCCCACTTGCTTCTCTTTGTGTGTAGTGTACGTACATTATCGAGAGGGTTGTTCCCGC
CCACCTCGATCCGGCATGCTGAGGTGTCTCACAAGTGCCGTGCAGTCCCGCCCCCACTTGCTTCTCTTTG
TGTGTAGTGTACGTACATTATCGAGAGGGTTGTTCCCGCCCACCTCGATCCGGCATGCTGAGGTGTCTCA
CAAGTGCCGTGCAGTCCCGCCCCCACTTGCTTCTCTTTGTGTGTAGTGTACGTACATTATCGAGAGGGTT
GTTCCCGCCCACCTCGATCCGGCATGCTGAGGTGTCTCACAAGTGCCGTGCAGTCCCGCCCCCACTTGCT
TCTCTTTGTGTGTAGTGTACGTACATTATCGAGAGGGTTGTTCCCGCCCACCTCGATCCGGCATGCTGAG
GTGTCTCACAAGTGCCGTGCAGTCCCGCCCCCACTTGCTTCTCTTTGTGTGTAGTGTACGTACATTATCG
AGAGGGTTGTTCCCGCCCACCTCGATCCGGCATGCTGAGGTGTCTCACAAGTGCCGTGCAGTCCCGCCCC
CACTTGCTTCTCTTTGTGTGTAGTGTACGTACATTATCGAGAGGGTTGTTCCCGCCCACCTCGATCCGGC
ATGCTGAGGTGTCTCACAAGTGCCGTGCAGTCCCGCCCCCACTTGCTTCTCTTTGTGTGTAGTGTACGTA
CATTATCGAGAGGGTTGTTCCCGCCCACCTCGATCCGACATGTTGAGGTGTCTCACAAGTGCCGTGCAGT
CCCGCCCCCACTTGCTTCTCTTTGTGTGTAGTGTACGTACATTATCGAGAGGGTTGTTCCCGCCCACCTC
GATCCGGCATGCACTGATCACGGGCAAAAGTGCTTCGATAGAGAGGGGGTTGGCGGCGCATTTGTGTCCC
AAAAAACAGCCCCAATTGCCCCAATTGACCCCAAATTGACCCAGTAGCGGACCCAACCCCGGCGAGAGCC
CCCTTCACCCCACATATCAAACCTCCCCCGGTTCCCACACTTGCCGTTAAGGGCGTAGGGTACTGCAGTC
TGGAATCTACGCTTGTTCAGACTTTGTACTAGTTTCTTTGTCTGGCCATCCGGGTAACCCATGCCGGACG
CAAAATAGACTACTGAAAATTTTTTTGCTTTGTGGTTGGGACTTTAGCCAAGGGTATAAAAGACCACCGT
CCCCGAATTACCTTTCCTCTTCTTTTCTCTCTCTCCTTGTCAACTCACACCCGAAGGATCCACAACCACA
ATGGATAAGAAATACTCCATTGGCCTGGACATCGGAACCAACTCCGTGGGTTGGGCCGTGATCACCGATG
AGTACAAGGTGCCCTCTAAGAAATTCAAGGTCCTGGGCAACACCGACCGACACTCCATCAAGAAGAACCT
GATCGGCGCTCTGCTCTTCGACTCTGGCGAGACTGCTGAGGCCACCCGACTGAAGCGAACCGCTCGAAGA
CGATACACCCGAAGAAAGAACCGAATCTGTTACCTGCAGGAGATCTTCTCTAACGAGATGGCCAAGGTGG
ACGACTCTTTCTTCCACCGACTGGAGGAGTCTTTCCTGGTGGAGGAGGACAAGAAGCACGAGCGACACCC
CATCTTCGGCAACATCGTGGACGAGGTGGCCTACCACGAGAAGTACCCCACCATCTACCACCTGCGAAAG
AAGCTGGTGGACTCTACCGACAAGGCCGACCTGCGACTGATCTACCTGGCCCTGGCCCACATGATCAAGT
TCCGAGGCCACTTCCTGATCGAGGGCGACCTGAACCCCGACAACTCTGACGTGGACAAGCTGTTCATCCA
GCTGGTGCAGACCTACAACCAGCTCTTCGAAGAGAACCCCATTAACGCTTCTGGCGTGGATGCTAAGGCC
ATCCTGTCTGCCCGACTGTCTAAGTCTCGACGACTCGAGAACCTGATTGCTCAGCTCCCCGGAGAGAAGA
AGAACGGTCTGTTCGGAAACCTGATTGCTCTGTCCCTGGGTCTGACCCCTAACTTCAAGTCCAACTTCGA
TCTGGCTGAGGACGCTAAGCTGCAGCTGTCTAAGGACACCTACGACGATGACCTGGATAACCTGCTCGCC
CAGATTGGCGACCAGTACGCCGACCTGTTCCTGGCCGCCAAGAACCTGTCTGACGCCATCCTGCTGTCTG
ACATCCTGCGAGTGAACACCGAGATCACCAAGGCCCCCCTGTCTGCCTCCATGATTAAGCGATACGATGA
GCACCACCAGGATCTGACCCTCCTCAAGGCTCTGGTCCGACAGCAGCTGCCCGAGAAGTACAAGGAGATT
TTCTTCGACCAGTCTAAGAACGGCTACGCCGGCTACATCGACGGCGGCGCCTCTCAGGAGGAGTTCTACA
AGTTCATTAAGCCCATCCTGGAGAAGATGGACGGAACCGAGGAACTGCTCGTGAAGCTGAACCGAGAGGA
CCTCCTGCGAAAGCAGCGAACCTTCGACAACGGCTCTATCCCCCACCAGATCCACCTGGGCGAGCTGCAC
GCCATCCTGCGACGACAGGAGGACTTCTACCCCTTCCTGAAGGACAACCGAGAGAAGATCGAGAAGATCC
TGACCTTCCGAATCCCCTACTACGTGGGACCCCTGGCCCGAGGAAACTCTCGATTCGCTTGGATGACCCG
AAAGTCTGAGGAGACTATTACCCCCTGGAACTTCGAGGAGGTGGTGGATAAGGGCGCCTCTGCTCAGTCT
TTCATCGAGCGAATGACCAACTTCGACAAGAACCTCCCCAACGAGAAGGTCCTGCCCAAGCACTCTCTGC
TCTACGAGTACTTCACCGTCTACAACGAGCTCACCAAGGTCAAGTACGTGACCGAGGGAATGCGAAAGCC
CGCTTTCCTGTCTGGAGAGCAGAAGAAGGCTATTGTGGATCTGCTCTTCAAGACTAACCGAAAGGTCACC
GTCAAGCAGCTGAAGGAGGATTACTTCAAGAAGATTGAGTGTTTCGATTCTGTCGAGATCTCCGGCGTCG
AGGACCGATTCAACGCCTCTCTGGGTACCTACCACGACCTGCTGAAGATTATCAAGGACAAGGATTTCCT
GGATAACGAGGAGAACGAGGATATTCTCGAGGACATTGTCCTGACCCTCACCCTGTTCGAGGATCGAGAG
ATGATTGAGGAGCGACTCAAGACCTACGCTCACCTGTTCGACGACAAGGTGATGAAGCAGCTGAAGCGAC
GACGATACACCGGCTGGGGCCGACTGTCTCGAAAGCTGATCAACGGCATCCGAGACAAGCAGTCTGGCAA
GACCATCCTGGACTTCCTGAAGTCTGACGGCTTCGCCAACCGAAACTTCATGCAGCTGATCCACGACGAC
TCTCTGACCTTCAAGGAGGACATCCAGAAGGCCCAGGTGTCTGGCCAGGGCGACTCTCTGCACGAGCACA
TCGCCAACCTGGCCGGCTCTCCCGCCATTAAGAAAGGTATCCTGCAGACCGTCAAGGTGGTCGATGAGCT
CGTCAAGGTGATGGGCCGACACAAGCCCGAGAACATTGTCATTGAGATGGCTCGAGAGAACCAGACTACT
CAGAAGGGTCAGAAAAACTCCCGAGAGCGAATGAAGCGAATTGAGGAAGGTATTAAGGAGCTGGGCTCCC
AGATTCTCAAGGAGCATCCCGTGGAGAACACTCAGCTCCAGAACGAGAAGCTGTACCTGTACTATCTGCA
GAACGGTCGAGACATGTACGTCGACCAGGAGCTGGATATCAACCGACTCTCCGACTACGATGTGGACCAC
ATTGTGCCCCAGTCCTTCCTGAAGGACGATTCTATCGATAACAAGGTGCTGACCCGATCCGACAAGAACC
GAGGCAAGTCTGACAACGTGCCCTCCGAGGAGGTGGTCAAGAAGATGAAGAACTACTGGCGACAGCTGCT
GAACGCCAAGCTGATTACCCAGCGAAAGTTCGACAACCTGACCAAGGCCGAGCGAGGCGGCCTGTCTGAG
CTGGACAAGGCCGGCTTCATCAAGCGACAGCTGGTGGAGACTCGACAGATCACCAAGCACGTGGCCCAGA
TCCTGGACTCTCGAATGAACACCAAGTACGACGAGAACGACAAGCTGATCCGAGAGGTGAAGGTGATCAC
CCTGAAGTCTAAGCTGGTGTCTGACTTCCGAAAGGACTTCCAGTTCTACAAGGTGCGAGAGATTAACAAC
TACCACCACGCCCACGATGCCTACCTGAACGCTGTCGTGGGCACCGCCCTCATCAAGAAGTATCCCAAGC
TGGAGTCCGAGTTCGTCTACGGCGACTACAAGGTCTACGATGTGCGAAAAATGATTGCCAAGTCCGAGCA
GGAGATTGGCAAGGCTACCGCCAAGTACTTCTTCTACTCCAACATTATGAACTTCTTCAAGACCGAGATT
ACCCTGGCTAACGGCGAGATTCGAAAGCGACCCCTCATTGAGACTAACGGAGAGACTGGTGAGATCGTGT
GGGACAAGGGACGAGACTTCGCCACCGTGCGAAAGGTGCTGTCTATGCCCCAGGTGAACATCGTGAAGAA
GACCGAGGTGCAGACCGGAGGTTTCTCTAAGGAGTCCATCCTGCCCAAGCGAAACTCTGACAAGCTGATC
GCCCGAAAGAAGGACTGGGACCCCAAGAAGTACGGAGGTTTCGACTCTCCCACCGTGGCTTACTCTGTGC
TGGTGGTGGCCAAGGTGGAGAAGGGCAAGTCTAAGAAGCTGAAGTCTGTGAAGGAGCTGCTGGGCATTAC
CATCATGGAGCGATCTTCTTTCGAGAAGAACCCCATTGACTTCCTGGAGGCCAAGGGATACAAGGAGGTG
AAGAAAGATCTGATTATCAAGCTCCCCAAGTACTCTCTGTTCGAGCTGGAGAACGGACGAAAGCGAATGC
TGGCCTCTGCCGGCGAGCTGCAGAAGGGAAACGAGCTGGCCCTGCCCTCCAAGTACGTCAACTTCCTGTA
CCTCGCCTCCCATTACGAGAAGCTGAAGGGCTCTCCCGAGGATAACGAGCAGAAGCAGCTCTTCGTGGAG
CAGCATAAGCACTACCTGGACGAGATCATCGAGCAGATTTCTGAGTTCTCTAAGCGAGTGATCCTGGCTG
ACGCCAACCTGGATAAGGTGCTGTCTGCTTACAACAAGCACCGAGACAAGCCCATTCGAGAGCAGGCTGA
GAACATCATTCACCTGTTCACCCTGACCAACCTGGGAGCCCCCGCTGCCTTCAAGTACTTCGACACCACC
ATCGACCGAAAGCGATACACCTCTACCAAGGAGGTGCTGGACGCCACCCTGATCCACCAGTCTATCACCG
GCCTGTACGAGACTCGAATCGACCTGTCTCAGCTGGGCGGCGACTCTCGAGCCGACCCCAAGAAGAAGCG
AAAGGTGTAAGCTAGCCTCATGTAATTAGTTATGTCACGCTTACATTCACGCCCTCCCCCCACATCCGCT
CTAACCGAAAAGGAAGGAGTTAGACAACCTGAAGTCTAGGTCCCTATTTATTTTTTTATAGTTATGTTAG
TATTAAGAACGTTATTTATATTTCAAATTTTTCTTTTTTTTCTGTACAGACGCGTGTACGCATGTAACAT
TATACTGAAAACCTTGCTTGAGAAGGTTTTGGGACGCTCGAAGGCTTTAATTTGCAAGCTTGGCGGTCT
Features (pLannotate 1.2.2; 20 found; start..end, strand, type, name):
     12..69      +  terminator     his operon terminator: This putative transcriptin terminator from the E. coli his operon has a 2-bp deletion introduced during synthesis. Its efficiency has not been determined.
    264..852     -  rep_origin     ori: high-copy-number ColE1/pMB1/pBR322/pUC origin of replication
   1023..1883    -  CDS            AmpR: β-lactamase; bla; confers resistance to ampicillin, carbenicillin, and related antibiotics
   1884..1988    -  promoter       AmpR promoter: bla
   2078..2121    -  terminator     bacterial terminator: putative bacterial transcription terminator
   2600..2687    +  CDS            lacI (fragment): lac repressor; lacI; The lac repressor binds to the lac operator to inhibit transcription in E. coli. This inhibition can be relieved by adding lactose or isopropyl-β-D-thiogalactopyranoside (IPTG).
   2700..2721    +  protein_bind   CAP binding site: CAP binding activates transcription in the presence of cAMP. E. coli catabolite activator protein
   2736..2766    +  promoter       lac promoter: promoter for the E. coli lac operon
   2770..2792    +  protein_bind   lac operator (fragment): The lac repressor binds to the lac operator to inhibit transcription in E. coli. This inhibition can be relieved by adding lactose or isopropyl-β-D-thiogalactopyranoside (IPTG). lac repressor encoded by lacI
   2826..3500    +  CDS            mRFP1: mRFP1 is a basic (constitutively fluorescent) red fluorescent protein published in 2002, derived from Discosoma sp.. It is reported to be a somewhat slowly-maturing monomer with low acid sensitivity.
   3548..3619    +  terminator     rrnB T1 terminator: transcription terminator T1 from the E. coli rrnB gene
   3635..3662    +  terminator     T7Te terminator: phage T7 early transcription terminator
   3696..3765    +  misc_RNA       gRNA scaffold (fragment): guide RNA scaffold for the Streptococcus pyogenes CRISPR/Cas9 system
   4007..4040    +  protein_bind   loxP: Cre-mediated recombination occurs in the 8-bp core sequence (GCATACAT). Cre recombinase
   4405..5427    +  CDS            hph: KHYB_ECOLX - Experimental evidence at protein level: Swiss-Prot protein existence level 1. The aminoglycoside phosphotransferases achieve inactivation of their antibiotic substrates by phosphorylation. Only phosphorylates hygromycin and closely related compounds such as demethyl analogs and destomycin. From Escherichia coli.
   5625..5658    +  CDS            rop (fragment): Rop protein, which maintains plasmids at low copy number; rop
   5760..5859    +  misc_feature   bom (fragment): basis of mobility region from pBR322
   5865..6022    -  CDS            lacZα (fragment): LacZα fragment of β-galactosidase; lacZ fragment
   7631..11734   +  CDS            cas9: CAS9_STRP1 - Also known as csn1 From Streptococcus pyogenes serotype M1.
  11778..12025   +  terminator     CYC1 terminator: S. cerevisiae CYC1; transcription terminator for CYC1
