[The description below was written by a language model from this plasmid's Addgene catalogue record and pLannotate feature annotations shown in this document.]
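Description:
JME4580 (HPHex_CrisprCas9-yl_RFP) is an empty-backbone CRISPR/Cas9 vector for the yeast Yarrowia lipolytica, built on the pSB1A3 backbone and about 12 kb in the sequenced record. It is one of a set of Cas9 vectors carrying different selection markers, intended to allow genome editing in wild-type strains that lack auxotrophies. In E. coli it replicates from a high-copy ColE1/pUC-type origin and is selected with ampicillin through the bla gene. In yeast, selection relies on the hph hygromycin phosphotransferase gene. The "ex" in the marker name suggests an excisable design, and a loxP site is annotated upstream of hph, although only one such site appears in the feature table. The table does not annotate any yeast replication element or the promoter driving hph, so the record does not state how the plasmid is maintained in Yarrowia.

The payload has two parts. A Streptococcus pyogenes Cas9 coding sequence is followed by the CYC1 terminator. Its promoter is not annotated, but the depositor notes that it contains seven UAS repeats rather than the eight originally described, with no functional consequence. The second part is a guide RNA cloning site: a bacterial lac promoter/operator-driven mRFP1 cassette with rrnB T1 and T7Te terminators sits immediately upstream of an S. pyogenes gRNA scaffold fragment. In Golden Gate assembly, the user's targeting sequence is expected to replace this RFP cassette, so that correctly assembled clones give colourless colonies while those with uncut parental plasmid stay red. The promoter that transcribes the guide in yeast is not identified in the record. Short lacI, rop, bom and lacZα fragments appear to be remnants of earlier cloning steps.
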