Addgene plasmid #129659: JME4580
Purpose: (Empty Backbone) HPHex_CrisprCas9-yl_RFP: CAS9 vector with Hygromycinex marker for gRNA cloning using GoldenGate
Depositing lab: Tristan Rossignol. Depositing organization: INRAE Jouy-en-Josas. Publication: A set of Yarrowia lipolytica CRISPR/Cas9 vectors for exploiting wild-type strain diversity. Larroude M, Trabelsi H, Nicaud JM, Rossignol T. Biotechnol Lett. 2020 Jan 23. pii: 10.1007/s10529-020-02805-4. doi: 10.1007/s10529-020-02805-4. PubMed 31974649.
Backbone
  Vector backbone: pSB1A3
  Backbone size (bp): 2000
  Vector type: Yeast Expression, CRISPR
  Selectable markers: Hygromycin
Growth in bacteria
  Bacterial resistance: Ampicillin, 100 μg/mL
  Growth temperature: 37°C
  Growth strain: DH5alpha
  Copy number: High Copy
Gene/Insert
  Cloning method: Restriction Enzyme
Terms and licenses: Academic/Nonprofit Terms; Industry Terms: Not Available to Industry
Depositor comments: The Cas9 promoter contains 7UAS instead of 8 as originally mentioned, this does not have functional consequences.
How to cite: JME4580 was a gift from Tristan Rossignol (Addgene plasmid # 129659 ; http://n2t.net/addgene:129659 ; RRID:Addgene_129659)
